>Addgene plasmid #74067 | pAL-pgi_NT | addgene full sequence | sequence record 405024 | Addgene NGS Result
GACATAAATACCACTGGCGGTGATACTGAGCACATCAGCAGGACGCACTGACCACCATGAAGGTGACGCT
CTTAAAAATTAAGCCCTGAAGAAGGGCAGCATTCAAAGCAGAAGGCTTTGGGGTGTGTGATACGAAACGA
AGCATTGGCCGTAAGTGCGATTCCGGATTAGCTGCCAATGAAGTACTAGATCCACGGTTAGCGGAGGAGG
CCCCCCATGAGGGAAGCGGTGATCGCCGAAGTATCGACTCAACTATCAGAGGTAGTTGGCGTCATCGAGC
GCCATCTCGAACCGACGTTGCTGGCCGTACATTTGTACGGCTCCGCAGTGGATGGCGGCCTGAAGCCACA
CAGTGATATTGATTTGCTGGTTACGGTGACCGTAAGGCTTGATGAAACAACGCGGCAAGCTTTGATCAAC
GACCTTTTGGAAACTTCGGCTTCCCCTGGAGAGAGCGAGATTCTCCGCGCTGTAGAAGTCACCATTGTTG
TGCACGACGACATCATTCCGTGGCGTTATCCAGCTAAGCGCGAACTGCAATTTGGAGAATGGCAGCGCAA
TGACATTCTTGCAGGTATCTTCGAGCCAGCCACGATCGACATTGATCTGGCTATCTTGCTGACAAAAGCA
AGAGAACATAGCGTTGCCTTGGTAGGTCCAGCGGCGGAGGAACTCTTTGATCCGGTTCCTGAACAGGATC
TATTTGAGGCGCTAAATGAAACCTTAACGCTATGGAACTCGCCGCCCGACTGGGCTGGCGATGAGCGAAA
TGTAGTGCTTACGTTGTCCCGCATTTGGTACAGCGCAGTAACCGGCAAAATCGCGCCGAAGGATGTCGCT
GCCGACTGGGCAATGGAGCGCCTGCCGGCCCAGTATCAGCCCGTCATACTTGAAGCTAGACAGGCTTATC
TTGGACAAGAAGAAGATCGCTTGGCCTCGCGCGCAGATCAGTTGGAAGAATTTGTCCACTACGTGAAAGG
CGAGATCACCAAGGTAGTCGGCAAATAATTCGAAACGCGTTGCAAGGGCGAATTGGAAGGGCGAATTGTA
ACCGCGTTTCAGCTGGCACGACAGGTTTCCCGACTGGAAAGCGGGCAGTGAGCGCAACGCAATTAATGTA
AGTTAGCGCGAATTGATCTGGTTTGACAGCTTATCATCGACTGCACGGTGCACCAATGCTTCTGGCGTCA
GGCAGCCATCGGAAGCTGTGGTATGGCTGTGCAGGTCGTAAATCACTGCATAATTCGTGTCGCTCAAGGC
GCACTCCCGTTCTGGATAATGTTTTTTGCGCCGACATCATAACGGTTCTGGCAAATATTCTGAAATGAGC
TGCTGACAATTAATCATCGGCTCGTATAATGTTGCCTGGAAGTTTGAGTAATGATGTTTTAGAGCTAGAA
ATAGCAAGTTAAAATAAGGCTAGTCCGTTATCAACTTGAAAAAGTGGCACCGAGTCGGTGCTTTTTTATG
GAATTGGATCCGTGGAAGACATCTGTCGAAGACACCTTGTGGTCGAAGACACCTTGTCTCTTCCCAGAGG
CGTGGTCGCATACTAATTTGTAAACGGCCATGACGAAATAGTCGTACGGAACAAGGAGCCACTAGTCTAG
AATTCGGTGAGGTTATGGCGGAGGGTTGCGAGGTCTAGGAGAACAGAGGAAGTCATGCTTTGAAGCATAT
AAGCTGCCCTGCCCCTCAAGGTTTTCTTCAAGTGAGGTTTTATCTAACTGCCTAACGGCAGGGGAACCGT
ATATTGCTTACGGTATGAGACCCCTTAAACGTCCGGATAGTCACCGCTCTTCTTTAGCTCCGCGACATGC
CTAGCAACCGTGGCGCGAGAGACTCCTACCTCTGCCCCTATTTCAGCCCACGTGGGAACTGTCCCTGTCT
GGAAATACTGATCGTTCACCATTTGGCTAATACGGGACTTCGTAGATCGTCCTTGAGCCTTTTTCTTACG
GTGCGTCTTTTCAAGCTTCGACCTTTGTGCTTGCGCATATTTGCCCTCGGGGTCTGTTTTCCAGCGTTGT
GCGGCTTTTTGTCCGCCTCTGCGTCCCATCGTGGCCAAGGCTTTCCGCTCGCTGCTGGTGGCTTTACCTG
GTGCGTTAGAGCCGCTGTAGGTCTCGCTCTTGGATTGGGCGACATACCCGCGCACGCGCCTTGCCATGGT
TTGGCGGTCGCGCATGGGTGGCATCTCGTTGTCGCGGCCTGCACCGCCGTGGGTGTGTGCGACGTTGTAG
GCGTGCTCATAGGCGTCGATGATTGCTGCGTCTGTCAGGCGTTGGCCTTGCTGGCGCAAGCGGTGGCCAG
TCTTAAGCGCATGTCTAAAGGCTGTTTCGTCGCGTGCTGCGGTTCCTTGGACAATCCAGAGCACACGCAC
ACCGTCGATAAGTTCCGGGTCATACTGGTCGAGACCACCGGCGATTTCCGCGTCTACGTCCTGGGCGAGT
GCTTTGAATGCTTGGGCTTCTTCACGGCGGGTCTTGACCGCGTTGATAAGTTCGCGGCCAGAGCTGAATT
GCTGGCGTGGGGTGGGGTTGAACTGGTCGTGTCCTGCCATATCCCTTACCTGCTTTATCAAGTCTCCAAG
GCGCATCACCCGGTTGTGCTGCCTATACCAACGATAAGCGGTAGGGGCTTTGCCTGTGTAGAACGGGTTG
CGGCTAAAGCGGTGGGAAAAGTGCGGGTCATGGTCTAAAAGCTCACCCAGCACACGCGTGGTTGCTGCAA
GAAGCTTCATCTGCGCAGATTTACCGTTACGGTCAGCGTAGACAGGGTCAATAAGCCATATGAACTGGGC
TTTGCCGTTAGTTGGGTTAATACCCACCCAGGCTGGCCCGACGCTATGAGTAATCAGTGAGCGCACCACG
TCGCGGACGTACGGGTTTAAGTCTGCGGGGTCACCGCCTGCGGTACCTACTTGGTCAACGTCTACGACCA
GGACGGCGGCGTACTGCTTGGTGGTGAGCATGGCGTACTCGCACCGTCCTAAAGCATCAGTCTCGAAGCG
ATACATACGCGGCGAGTTCGTGCCGTCAGCGTTGCGTCGATAGGCCTTTTTAAAGTCTCGTGTGACTGAA
CCGTGGAGTACATCGCGGCCTAGATGATCGCGTAAAAGGTCGCGGTCACTGGCAGATGCTGGGGTGTTGT
CCAGTCCACCACGGTCGCGCTCGACGCGGGTAGGTGTTTTAGTGTGCGCATTCTGCGCATGAGTCTGTAA
ACTCATGACCGTGATTTCTCCCAGGTGTGTGCTGGGTGATAAGCGAAAGTCATCGGGTTGCCGCCCGGTG
GCTTTCTTCGTTTTTCATTGTCTTTCCCTGACTCTAAATGACACCGGTGTTATTTACTAGCCATGACACG
CGAAAAATATGCCTTTTACCTGCGGTTACAATTCGCCCTTGCTCTAGAGATCGTGGCATCACCGAACCGC
GCCGTGCGCGGGTCGTCGGTGAGCCAGAGTTTCAGCAGGCCGCCCAGGCGGCCCAGGTCGCCATTGATGC
GGGCCAGCTCGCGGACGTGCTCATAGTCCACGACGCCCGTGATTTTGTAGCCCTGGCCGACGGCCAGCAG
GTAGGCCGACAGGCTCATGCCGGCCGCCGCCGCCTTTTCCTCAATCGCTCTTCGTTCGTCTGGAAGGCAG
TACACCTTGATAGGTGGGCTGCCCTTCCTGGTTGGCTTGGTTTCATCAGCCATCCGCTTGCCCTCATCTG
TTACGCCGGCGGTAGCCGGCCAGCCTCGCAGAGCAGGATTCCCGTTGAGCACCGCCAGGTGCGAATAAGG
GACAGTGAAGAAGGAACACCCGCTCGCGGGTGGGCCTACTTCACCTATCCTGCCCGGCTGACGCCGTTGG
ATACACCAAGGAAAGTCTACACGAACCCTTTGGCAAAATCCTGTATATCGTGCGAAAAAGGATGGATATA
CCGAAAAAATCGCTATAATGACCCCGAAGCAGGGTTATGCAGCGGAAAAGCGCTGCTTCCCTGCTGTTTT
GTGGAATATCTACCGACTGGAAACAGGCAAATGCAGGAAATTACTGAACTGAGGGGACAGGCGAGAGACG
ATGCCAAAGAGCTACACCGACGAGCTGGCCGAGTGGGTTGAATCCCGCGCGGCCAAGAAGCGCCGGCGTG
ATGAGGCTGCGGTTGCGTTCCTGGCGGTGAGGGCGGATGTCGAGGCGGCGTTAGCGTCCGGCTATGCGCT
CGTCACCATTTGGGAGCACATGCGGGAAACGGGGAAGGTCAAGTTCTCCTACGAGACGTTCCGCTCGCAC
GCCAGGCGGCACATCAAGGCCAAGCCCGCCGATGTGCCCGCACCGCAGGCCAAGGCTGCGGAACCCGCGC
CGGCACCCAAGACGCCGGAGCCACGGCGGCCGAAGCAGGGGGGCAAGGCTGAAAAGCCGGCCCCCGCTGC
GGCCCCGACCGGCTTCACCTTCAACCCAACACCGGACAAAAAGGATCAATTCGCCCTTGCAACGCGTGCT
GAGC
Features (pLannotate 1.2.2; 11 found; start..end, strand, type, name):
     22..53      +  promoter       PLtetO-1 promoter (fragment): modified phage lambda PL promoter with tet operator sites (Lutz and Bujard, 1997)
    217..1008    +  CDS            SmR: aminoglycoside adenylyltransferase (Murphy, 1985); aadA; confers resistance to spectinomycin and streptomycin
   1060..1101    +  CDS            lacI (fragment): lac repressor; lacI; The lac repressor binds to the lac operator to inhibit transcription in E. coli. This inhibition can be relieved by adding lactose or isopropyl-β-D-thiogalactopyranoside (IPTG).
   1143..1160    +  promoter       tet promoter (fragment): E. coli promoter for tetracycline efflux protein gene
   1156..1257    -  CDS            yciV (fragment): RNAAM_ECOLI - Also known as trpH From Escherichia coli (strain K12).
   1334..1361    +  promoter       trc promoter: strong E. coli promoter; hybrid between the trp and lac UV5 promoters
   1386..1461    +  misc_RNA       gRNA scaffold: guide RNA scaffold for the Streptococcus pyogenes CRISPR/Cas9 system
   3232..3310    +  ncRNA          ctRNA pGA1: Accession: RF00236 - ctRNA
   3409..3693    -  CDS            traJ (fragment): oriT-recognizing protein; traJ
   3726..3835    -  oriT           oriT: incP origin of transfer
   4061..4456    +  CDS            traK: TRAK4_ECOLX - Experimental evidence at protein level: Swiss-Prot protein existence level 1. From Escherichia coli.
