[The description below was written by a language model from this plasmid's Addgene catalogue record and pLannotate feature annotations shown in this document.]
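Description:
pAL-pgi_NT is a 4,484-nt bacterial sgRNA expression plasmid built on the pAL374 backbone for CRISPR interference (CRISPRi) in Corynebacterium glutamicum metabolic engineering. It is maintained in E. coli under spectinomycin selection, conferred by an aadA (SmR) aminoglycoside adenylyltransferase gene that also gives streptomycin resistance. The feature table does not annotate a conventional E. coli replication origin. It does detect the ctRNA of pGA1, a regulatory antisense RNA from a corynebacterial plasmid replicon, which points to a pGA1-type replication region, though the record does not describe the replicon and lists the copy number as unknown. An incP oriT with adjacent traJ (fragment) and traK sequences is also present, the kind of module that lets a plasmid be mobilised by conjugation from a suitable donor strain.

The payload is a synthetic single guide RNA, introduced by Gibson cloning, that targets the non-template strand of pgi. The catalogue gives the promoter as ptac. The annotation software calls the corresponding element just upstream of the guide a trc promoter, a closely related trp/lac hybrid. A short interval that presumably holds the pgi-specific spacer separates this promoter from the Streptococcus pyogenes Cas9 gRNA scaffold. Only a small lacI fragment is annotated, so the plasmid does not appear to encode a complete lac repressor. The short PLtetO-1, tet promoter and yciV hits are fragments, probably backbone remnants or partial matches.

No Cas9 or dCas9 gene is annotated, so the nuclease-dead Cas9 needed for CRISPRi must come from another construct. With that partner, the sgRNA directs transcriptional repression of pgi. The record does not detail the intended metabolic outcome.
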