Addgene plasmid #74067: pAL-pgi_NT
Purpose: pAL374 plasmid carrying the pgi (NT) sgRNA, targeting the non-template strand of pgi, SpecR
Depositing lab: Timothy Lu. Depositing organization: Massachusetts Institute of Technology. Publication: Corynebacterium glutamicum Metabolic Engineering with CRISPR Interference (CRISPRi). Cleto S, Jensen JV, Wendisch VF, Lu TK. ACS Synth Biol. 2016 Feb 16. 10.1021/acssynbio.5b00216 PubMed 26829286.
Backbone
  Vector backbone: pAL374
  Vector type: Bacterial Expression, CRISPR, Synthetic Biology
Growth in bacteria
  Bacterial resistance: Spectinomycin, 50 μg/mL
  Growth temperature: 37°C
  Growth strain: DH5alpha
  Copy number: Unknown
Gene/Insert
  Gene/Insert name: sgRNA pgi (NT)
  gRNA/shRNA sequence: pgi (NT)
  Species: Synthetic
  Promoter: ptac
  Cloning method: Gibson Cloning
  Sequencing primers: 5′ GGCAGCCATCGGAAGCTGTGG
Terms and licenses: Academic/Nonprofit Terms; Industry Terms: Not Available to Industry
How to cite: pAL-pgi_NT was a gift from Timothy Lu (Addgene plasmid # 74067 ; http://n2t.net/addgene:74067 ; RRID:Addgene_74067)
