>Addgene plasmid #74067 | pAL-pgi_NT | addgene partial sequence | sequence record 140482 | StrepPyoCas9-5UTR-F 5'-CGGTGCCACTTTTTCAAGTTG-3'
ACATCATTACTCAAACTTCCAGGCAACATTATACGAGCCGATGATTAATTGTCAGCAGCTCATTTCAGAA
TATTTGCCAGAACCGTTATGATGTCGGCGCAAAAAACATTATCCAGAACGGGAGTGCGCCTTGAGCGACA
CGAATTATGCAGTGATTTACGACCTGCACAGCCATACCACAGCTTCCGATGGCTGCCTGACGCCAGAAGC
ATTGGTGCACCGTGCAGTCGATGATAAGCTGTCAAACCAGATCAATTCGCGCTAACTTACATTAATTGCG
TTGCGCTCACTGCCCGCTTTCCAGTCGGGAAACCTGTCGTGCCAGCTGAAACGCGGTTACAATTCGCCCT
TCCAATTCGCCCTTGCAACGCGTTTCGAATTATTTGCCGACTACCTTGGTGATCTCGCCTTTCACGTAGT
GGACAAATTCTTCCAACTGATCTGCGCGCGAGGCCAAGCGATCTTCTTCTTGTCCAAGATAAGCCTGTCT
AGCTTCAAGTATGACGGGCTGATACTGGGCCGGCAGGCGCTCCATTGCCCAGTCGGCAGCGACATCCTTC
GGCGCGATTTTGCCGGTTACTGCGCTGTACCAAATGCGGGACAACGTAAGCACTACATTTCGCTCATCGC
CAGCCCAGTCGGGCGGCGAGTTCCATAGCGTTAAGGTTTCATTTAGCGCCTCAAATAGATCCTGTTCAGG
AACCGGATCAAAGAGTTCCTCCGCCGCTGGACCTACCAAGGCAACGCTATGTTCTCTTGCTTTTGTCAGC
AAGATAGCCAGATCAATGTCGATCGTGGCTGGCTCGAAGATACCTGCAAGAATGTCATTGCGCTGCCATT
CTCCAAATTGCAGTTCGCGCTTAGCTGGATAACGCCACGGAATGATGTCGTCGTGCACAACAATGGTGAC
TTCTACAGCGCGGA
