>Addgene plasmid #74067 | pAL-pgi_NT | addgene partial sequence | sequence record 140817 | pEXT20-F2 5'-GCATAATTCGTGTCGC-3'
CGACATCATAACGGTTCTGGCAAATATTCTGAAATGAGCTGCTGACAATTAATCATCGGCTCGTATAATG
TTGCCTGGAAGTTTGAGTAATGATGTTTTAGAGCTAGAAATAGCAAGTTAAAATAAGGCTAGTCCGTTAT
CAACTTGAAAAAGTGGCACCGAGTCGGTGCTTTTTTATGGAATTGGATCCGTGGAAGACATCTGTCGAAG
ACACCTTGTGGTCGAAGACACCTTGTCTCTTCCCAGAGGCGTGGTCGCATACTAATTTGTAAACGGCCAT
GACGAAATAGTCGTACGGAACAAGGAGCCACTAGTCTAGAATTCGGTGAGGTTATGGCGGAGGGTTGCGA
GGTCTAGGAGAACAGAGGAAGTCATGCTTTGAAGCATATAAGCTGCCCTGCCCCTCAAGGTTTTCTTCAA
GTGAGGTTTTATCTAACTGCCTAACGGCAGGGGAACCGTATATTGCTTACGGTATGAGACCCCTTAAACG
TCCGGATAGTCACCGCTCTTCTTTAGCTCCGCGACATGCCTAGCAACCGTGGCGCGAGAGACTCCTACCT
CTGCCCCTATTTCAGCCCACGTGGGAACTGTCCCTGTCTGGAAATACTGATCGTTCACCATTTGGCTAAT
ACGGGACTTCGTAGATCGTCCTTGAGCCTTTTTCTTACGGTGCGTCTTTTCAAGCTTCGACCTTTGTGCT
TGCGCATATTTGCCCTCGGGGTCTGTTTTCCAGCGTTGTGCGGCTTTTTGTCCGCCTCTGCGTCCCATCG
TGGCCAAGGCTTTCCGCTCGCTGCTGGTGGCTTTACCTGGTGCGTTAGAGCCGCTGTAGGTCTCGCTCTT
GGATTGGGCGACATACCCGCGCACGCGCCTTGCCATGGTT
