>Addgene plasmid #74067 | pAL-pgi_NT | depositor partial sequence | sequence record 141967 | pAL-pgi_NT sequence 135 bps
CTGACAATTAATCATCGGCTCGTATAATGTTGCCTGGAAGTTTGAGTAATGATGTTTTAGAGCTAGAAAT
AGCAAGTTAAAATAAGGCTAGTCCGTTATCAACTTGAAAAAGTGGCACCGAGTCGGTGCTTTTTT
